Addgene plasmid #26975: pAAV-CaMKIIa-hChR2(H134R)-mCherry
Purpose: AAV expression of humanized ChR2(H134R) fused to mCherry driven by CaMKIIa promoter for optogenetic excitation
Depositing lab: Karl Deisseroth. Depositing organization: Stanford University.
Backbone
  Vector backbone: pAAV
  Backbone manufacturer: Invitrogen
  Backbone size w/o insert (bp): 5386
  Vector type: Mammalian Expression, AAV
Growth in bacteria
  Bacterial resistance: Ampicillin, 100 μg/mL
  Growth temperature: 37°C
  Growth strain: NEB Stable
  Growth instructions: Please use Rec A- competent cells such as Stbl3 cells from Invitrogen for transformation.
  Copy number: High Copy
Gene/Insert
  Gene/Insert name: hChR2(H134R) (alt name: hChR2)
  Species: H. sapiens (human)
  Insert size (bp): 1647
  Mutation: H134R
  Promoter: CaMKIIa
  Tag / fusion protein: mCherry (C terminal on insert)
  Cloning method: Restriction Enzyme; 5′ cloning site BamHI, AgeI (not destroyed); 3′ cloning site EcoRI, HinDIII (not destroyed)
  Sequencing primers: 5′ ctcagaagccccaagctcgtc; 3′ GCAATAGCATGATACAAAGG
Terms and licenses: Academic/Nonprofit Terms; Industry Terms: Not Available to Industry
Depositor comments: This plasmid contains the mouse calcium/calmodulin-dependent kinase II alpha subunit promoter. For additional information please visit - http://www.optogenetics.org
How to cite: pAAV-CaMKIIa-hChR2(H134R)-mCherry was a gift from Karl Deisseroth (Addgene plasmid # 26975 ; http://n2t.net/addgene:26975 ; RRID:Addgene_26975) For viral preps, please replace (Addgene plasmid # 26975) in the above sentence with: (Addgene viral prep # 26975-AAV1), (Addgene viral prep # 26975-AAV5), (Addgene viral prep # 26975-AAV9), or (Addgene viral prep # 26975-AAVrg)
