[The description below was written by a language model from this plasmid's Addgene catalogue record, the feature table of its GenBank file and pLannotate feature annotations shown in this document.]
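Description:
pAAV-CaMKIIa-hChR2(H134R)-mCherry is an adeno-associated virus transfer plasmid for mammalian expression, built on a pAAV backbone and used to package recombinant AAV that delivers an excitatory opsin to neurons. In bacteria it is maintained as a high-copy plasmid through a ColE1/pUC-type origin and selected with ampicillin via the β-lactamase gene. An f1 phage origin and small remnants of pBR322 bom and rop sequences are also present in the backbone. The expression cassette is flanked by AAV2 inverted terminal repeats, which are the cis elements needed for genome replication and encapsidation. One ITR is annotated in full, while the other is detected only as short fragments in the 7,022 nt sequencing result, a common outcome for these repeat-rich, recombination-prone regions.

Between the ITRs, the mouse calcium/calmodulin-dependent kinase II alpha promoter drives a codon-humanized channelrhodopsin-2 carrying the H134R substitution, fused at its C terminus to mCherry. The catalogue lists the insert species as human, but the feature annotation identifies the opsin as an N-terminal fragment of the Chlamydomonas reinhardtii blue light-activated cation channel, so "human" evidently reflects codon optimization. Downstream, a WPRE enhances transcript stability and expression, and the human growth hormone polyadenylation signal terminates the message. The red fluorescent fusion marks expressing cells and opsin localization, while blue light depolarizes them, enabling optogenetic excitation of the neurons in which the CaMKIIa promoter is active. The accompanying GenBank record covers only a 684 bp portion of the plasmid and annotates nothing beyond a Kozak consensus for translation initiation.
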