Features (pLannotate 1.2.2; 16 found; start..end, strand, type, name):
    189..240     +  misc_feature   bom (fragment): basis of mobility region from pBR322
    245..385     -  repeat_region  AAV2 ITR: inverted terminal repeat of adeno-associated virus serotype 2 inverted
    425..901     -  polyA_signal   hGH poly(A) signal: human growth hormone polyadenylation signal
    933..1521    -  misc_feature   WPRE: woodchuck hepatitis virus posttranscriptional regulatory element
   1521..1545    -  misc_feature   MCS (fragment): pBluescript multiple cloning site
   1547..2253    -  CDS            mCherry (fragment): monomeric derivative of DsRed fluorescent protein (Shaner et al., 2004) mammalian codon-optimized
   2266..3192    -  CDS            ChR2(H134R): H134R mutant of an N-terminal fragment of channelrhodopsin-2 from the alga Chlamydomonas reinhardtii (Nagel et al., 2005) blue light-activated cation channel
   3233..4521    -  promoter       CaMKII promoter: promoter for the mouse calcium/calmodulin-dependent kinase II α subunit
   4575..4602    -  repeat_region  AAV2 ITR (fragment): inverted terminal repeat of adeno-associated virus serotype 2 inverted
   4631..4658    -  repeat_region  AAV2 ITR (fragment): inverted terminal repeat of adeno-associated virus serotype 2 inverted
   4731..5319    -  rep_origin     ori: high-copy-number ColE1/pMB1/pBR322/pUC origin of replication
   5490..6350    -  CDS            AmpR: β-lactamase; bla; confers resistance to ampicillin, carbenicillin, and related antibiotics
   6351..6455    -  promoter       AmpR promoter: bla
   6550..6585    +  CDS            rop (fragment): Rop protein, which maintains plasmids at low copy number; rop
   6687..6736    +  misc_feature   bom (fragment): basis of mobility region from pBR322
   6737..170     -  rep_origin     f1 ori (across the origin) (sequence partly withheld): f1 bacteriophage origin of replication; arrow indicates direction of (+) strand synthesis
>Addgene plasmid #26975 | pAAV-CaMKIIa-hChR2(H134R)-mCherry | addgene full sequence | sequence record 199793 | Addgene NGS Result
[45 nt withheld, positions 1-45]
G
[46 nt withheld, positions 47-92]
A
[95 nt withheld, positions 94-188]
TATGCGGTGTGAAATACCGCACAGATGCGTAAGGAGAAAATACCGCATCAGGCGCCCCTGCAGGCAGCTG
CGCGCTCGCTCGCTCACTGAGGCCGCCCGGGCAAAGCCCGGGCGTCGGGCGACCTTTGGTCGCCCGGCCT
CAGTGAGCGAGCGAGCGCGCAGAGAGGGAGTGGCCAACTCCATCACTAGGGGTTCCTGCGGCCGCTCGGT
CCGCACGTGGTTACCTACAAAATCAGAAGGACAGGGAAGGGAGCAGTGGTTCACGCCTGTAATCCCAGCA
ATTTGGGAGGCCAAGGTGGGTAGATCACCTGAGATTAGGAGTTGGAGACCAGCCTGGCCAATATGGTGAA
ACCCCGTCTCTACCAAAAAAACAAAAATTAGCTGAGCCTGGTCATGCATGCCTGGAATCCCAACAACTCG
GGAGGCTGAGGCAGGAGAATCGCTTGAACCCAGGAGGCGGAGATTGCAGTGAGCCAAGATTGTGCCACTG
CACTCCAGCTTGGTTCCCAATAGACCCCGCAGGCCCTACAGGTTGTCTTCCCAACTTGCCCCTTGCTCCA
TACCACCCCCCTCCACCCCATAATATTATAGAAGGACACCTAGTCAGACAAAATGATGCAACTTAATTTT
ATTAGGACAAGGCTGGTGGGCACTGGAGTGGCAACTTCCAGGGCCAGGAGAGGCACTGGGGAGGGGTCAC
AGGGATGCCACCCGTAGATCTCTCGAGCAGCGCTCGGTATCGATGCGGGGAGGCGGCCCAAAGGGAGATC
CGACTCGTCTGAGGGCGAAGGCGAAGACGCGGAAGAGGCCGCAGAGCCGGCAGCAGGCCGCGGGAAGGAA
GGTCCGCTGGATTGAGGGCCGAAGGGACGTAGCAGAAGGACGTCCCGCGCAGAATCCAGGTGGCAACATA
GGCGAGCAGCCAAGGAAAGGACGATGATTTCCCCGACAACACCACGGAATTGTCAGTGCCCAACAGCCGA
GCCCCTGTCCAGCAGCGGGCAAGGCAGGCGGCGATGAGTTCCGCCGTGGCAATAGGGAGGGGGAAAGCGA
AAGTTCCGGAAAGGAGCTGACAGGTGGTGGCAATGCCCCAACCAGTGGGGGTTGCGTCAGCAAACACAGT
GCACACCACGCCACGTTGCCTGACAACGGGCCACAACTCCTCATAAAGAGACAGCAACCAGGATTTATAC
AAGGAGGAGAAAATGAAAGCCATACGGGAAGCAATAGCATGATACAAAGGCATTAAAGCAGCGTATCCAC
ATAGCGTAAAAGGAGCAACATAGTTAAGAATACCAGTCAATCTTTCACAAATTTTGTAATCCAGAGGTTG
ATTATCGATAAGCTTGATATCGAATTCTTACTTGTACAGCTCGTCCATGCCGCCGGTGGAGTGGCGGCCC
TCGGCGCGTTCGTACTGTTCCACGATGGTGTAGTCCTCGTTGTGGGAGGTGATGTCCAACTTGATGTTGA
CGTTGTAGGCGCCGGGCAGCTGCACGGGCTTCTTGGCCTTGTAGGTGGTCTTGACCTCAGCGTCGTAGTG
GCCGCCGTCCTTCAGCTTCAGCCTCTGCTTGATCTCGCCCTTCAGGGCGCCGTCCTCGGGGTACATCCGC
TCGGAGGAGGCCTCCCAGCCCATGGTCTTCTTCTGCATTACGGGGCCGTCGGAGGGGAAGTTGGTGCCGC
GCAGCTTCACCTTGTAGATGAACTCGCCGTCCTGCAGGGAGGAGTCCTGGGTCACGGTCACCACGCCGCC
GTCCTCGAAGTTCATCACGCGCTCCCACTTGAAGCCCTCGGGGAAGGACAGCTTCAAGTAGTCGGGGATG
TCGGCGGGGTGCTTCACGTAGGCCTTGGAGCCGTACATGAACTGAGGGGACAGGATGTCCCAGGCGAAGG
GCAGGGGGCCACCCTTGGTCACCTTCAGCTTGGCGGTCTGGGTGCCCTCGTAGGGGCGGCCCTCGCCCTC
GCCCTCGATCTCGAACTCGTGGCCGTTCACGGAGCCCTCCATGTGCACCTTGAAGCGCATGAACTCCTTG
ATGATGGCCATGTTATCCTCCTCGCCCTTGCTCACGGCGGCCGCTGGCACGGCTCCGGCCTCGGCTTCGT
CTTCGACGAGAGTCTCGACCTCGATCTCCGTTCCGCCGATGTTCAGTTTGGTGGTTTTGCGGATATCTCC
GTGAATCAATATGTGCTCGTGGATCAGGACGCGCAGGTAGTGTCCCAACAACCCCCAACAATTTTTACTC
ATCAGATCAATAATCGTGTGACCTACGGTGGAGCCATAGACGCTCAGGACGCCAAAACCTTCGGGCCCCA
AAATGAAGAGAATTGGGAACATACCCCAGCTCACGAAAAACAGCCATGCCATGCCGGTCACGACCTGGCG
GCACCGACCCTTTGGCACAGTATGATAACCCTCGATATATGCTTTGGCGGCGTGAAAAAATGTGTTCGCG
CCATAGCACAATCCAAGACAAAAGAAGATGACTTTAACATAGCCGGTTGCCATGGCGCTGGTAGCCCCCC
ACACGATAGTCCCGATGTCTGAGACAAGGAGTCCCATGGTTCTCCTGCTGTAGTCGTTGCTCAGGCCGGT
GAGGTTGCTCAGGCGGATAAGGATGACAGGACAAGTGAGCAGCCACTCTGCATAGCGCAGCCACTGCACC
CGGTGTCCTGTGGCAAGGTAGAGCATAGAGGGATTCTTAAACTCAAAAAAGAACTCGAGAATCACCTTAA
CCATTTCAATGGCGCACACATAGATCTCCTCCCAGCCGCATGTAGATTTCCAGGTTTGGTAGGCATAGAA
CATCAGCAGCAAAATGCTGAATCCTGCTGCAAGCCACTGCAGGACATTTGACGCGGTCTGAGCGCCGTTC
GTGCCGCGAGATTCAATCCATCCGGCACAGTAACATTGATCCTCAGGGACCAGGACGGACCCGTTCACCA
CCACAGGATTAGTAACGAACAAAAGTTCGCGTCCGACGGCAGACAAAGCGCCGCCATAGTCCATGGTGGC
CTACCGGTACCCGGGGATCCGGTACCGCTCTAGAGCTGCCCCCAGAACTAGGGGCCACTCGCCTGCCCGT
GCTCCTGAGTGCAAACGGAGAACCGGCTTGACTGACGAGCTTGGGGCTTCTGAGCAGGGCACTGTGGCTG
CTCACAGCCTCGCGAGCCTTCGTCAGCATCCAGGTCCCCATGGCAACCACCTCCGAAACGCCCTGTTCCC
GTTGCCCCGGTAACTGCCTCCCCAACACCTGCCTGCCTTTCACTTTAAAACCTGCTCCTCTTTGCCCTGG
CCTTATATACACAATACTGCAGGACTGTGTGGGCCCAGGAGCAAGTGGACCCTGTTCCCCCAGGGTGATG
TACTGAGGGGGTTGGAGAAGGGGATGCGAACAAACTTAGTCCACAAGTGATCATCGCTCTTCCTACCTCC
CCCACCTCCAACTATAGGGCCCTTTTAACAGACGGGATGGGATTAAGTGGGGCAAAGAGGCAGTTGCTAT
GGTAACGGCTAGTGGGTGCCACATTCTGGGATGGTCCTTGAGAAAGACAGGATGTAGTTACCCTGGCAAC
TTCATCTCCTCTGAAGAGACAGGTATTGCCCCGTTGCCCTGGCAACAGCTGGGTTCTAAGGTTTACAGGG
GAAGCTAATTCATCTCTCCTTCCCTTCCCCCTTGTAGTCTCTGTAATGGTTTCTTTGCTTCCTCTGGGAA
TTGGTCTGGTTGACTTGGCCTCTGTCTCTGTCCTTGTTTCTTTCCAGCTCTCCCTGCTTTTTAGCCATTG
TGCATATCACACCGCCACCTTAGCGTGAGAAGAAGTACCAAACAGACCCAGAATGCTGACGGAATGACTC
TGTCTGCTTTCTCACCCCTATCTGTCACCACTGAGCAGCAGGGCCCCTCCTGAGGCCTCTGCCACAGCTC
TCCCCACCCATCCTCCCAGAGGGACCATGAAGATTTGGTCTCCTGGGGCTCCTGTCCCAGTTTCTGCTTG
TGCTTCCCGTCAAGGTAGGACTGGAGAGAGGCAACTATAATGAGGTGAACGTGGCTGGACTCACCCAGGG
CTGGGCGGGTGGTGTAGATGTACCCTGCCCTGGACTCTTCTTTCCTAAACTCATTGGTCATCTGCCCTAA
TGAGTTCACTCCTTCTGTATATCGTACTTGCATGCCCCCAAGGCATGGAATTTAAGATTAGTAATCTGAG
TTCAAGTTCTAGCTCTGACATTTCTGATGTGACCCTGGGCAGGTCACTGAGGAAGCTCTCTGCACCCCCA
TCTCATTTTCTAGAAAATCAGAAGAAGAACCCCATGGAGATGAAGTGACCTAAGGCCATAATGTTAAACG
CGTGCGGCCGCAGGAACCCCTAGTGATGGAGTTGGCCACTCCCTCTCTGCGCGCTCGCTCGCTCACTGAG
GCCGGGCGACCAAAGGTCGCCCGACGCCCGGGCGGCCTCAGTGAGCGAGCGAGCGCGCAGCTGCCTGCAG
GACATGTGAGCAAAAGGCCAGCAAAAGGCCAGGAACCGTAAAAAGGCCGCGTTGCTGGCGTTTTTCCATA
GGCTCCGCCCCCCTGACGAGCATCACAAAAATCGACGCTCAAGTCAGAGGTGGCGAAACCCGACAGGACT
ATAAAGATACCAGGCGTTTCCCCCTGGAAGCTCCCTCGTGCGCTCTCCTGTTCCGACCCTGCCGCTTACC
GGATACCTGTCCGCCTTTCTCCCTTCGGGAAGCGTGGCGCTTTCTCATAGCTCACGCTGTAGGTATCTCA
GTTCGGTGTAGGTCGTTCGCTCCAAGCTGGGCTGTGTGCACGAACCCCCCGTTCAGCCCGACCGCTGCGC
CTTATCCGGTAACTATCGTCTTGAGTCCAACCCGGTAAGACACGACTTATCGCCACTGGCAGCAGCCACT
GGTAACAGGATTAGCAGAGCGAGGTATGTAGGCGGTGCTACAGAGTTCTTGAAGTGGTGGCCTAACTACG
GCTACACTAGAAGAACAGTATTTGGTATCTGCGCTCTGCTGAAGCCAGTTACCTTCGGAAAAAGAGTTGG
TAGCTCTTGATCCGGCAAACAAACCACCGCTGGTAGCGGTGGTTTTTTTGTTTGCAAGCAGCAGATTACG
CGCAGAAAAAAAGGATCTCAAGAAGATCCTTTGATCTTTTCTACGGGGTCTGACGCTCAGTGGAACGAAA
ACTCACGTTAAGGGATTTTGGTCATGAGATTATCAAAAAGGATCTTCACCTAGATCCTTTTAAATTAAAA
ATGAAGTTTTAAATCAATCTAAAGTATATATGAGTAAACTTGGTCTGACAGTTACCAATGCTTAATCAGT
GAGGCACCTATCTCAGCGATCTGTCTATTTCGTTCATCCATAGTTGCCTGACTCCCCGTCGTGTAGATAA
CTACGATACGGGAGGGCTTACCATCTGGCCCCAGTGCTGCAATGATACCGCGAGACCCACGCTCACCGGC
TCCAGATTTATCAGCAATAAACCAGCCAGCCGGAAGGGCCGAGCGCAGAAGTGGTCCTGCAACTTTATCC
GCCTCCATCCAGTCTATTAATTGTTGCCGGGAAGCTAGAGTAAGTAGTTCGCCAGTTAATAGTTTGCGCA
ACGTTGTTGCCATTGCTACAGGCATCGTGGTGTCACGCTCGTCGTTTGGTATGGCTTCATTCAGCTCCGG
TTCCCAACGATCAAGGCGAGTTACATGATCCCCCATGTTGTGCAAAAAAGCGGTTAGCTCCTTCGGTCCT
CCGATCGTTGTCAGAAGTAAGTTGGCCGCAGTGTTATCACTCATGGTTATGGCAGCACTGCATAATTCTC
TTACTGTCATGCCATCCGTAAGATGCTTTTCTGTGACTGGTGAGTACTCAACCAAGTCATTCTGAGAATA
GTGTATGCGGCGACCGAGTTGCTCTTGCCCGGCGTCAATACGGGATAATACCGCGCCACATAGCAGAACT
TTAAAAGTGCTCATCATTGGAAAACGTTCTTCGGGGCGAAAACTCTCAAGGATCTTACCGCTGTTGAGAT
CCAGTTCGATGTAACCCACTCGTGCACCCAACTGATCTTCAGCATCTTTTACTTTCACCAGCGTTTCTGG
GTGAGCAAAAACAGGAAGGCAAAATGCCGCAAAAAAGGGAATAAGGGCGACACGGAAATGTTGAATACTC
ATACTCTTCCTTTTTCAATATTATTGAAGCATTTATCAGGGTTATTGTCTCATGAGCGGATACATATTTG
AATGTATTTAGAAAAATAAACAAATAGGGGTTCCGCGCACATTTCCCCGAAAAGTGCCACCTGACGTCTA
AGAAACCATTATTATCATGACATTAACCTATAAAAATAGGCGTATCACGAGGCCCTTTCGTCTCGCGCGT
TTCGGTGATGACGGTGAAAACCTCTGACACATGCAGCTCCCGGAGACGGTCACAGCTTGTCTGTAAGCGG
ATGCCGGGAGCAGACAAGCCCGTCAGGGCGCGTCAGCGGGTGTTGGCGGGTGTCGGGGCTGGCTTAACTA
TGCGGCATCAGAGCAGATTGTACTGAGAGTGCACCATAAAATTGTAAACGTTAATATTTTGTTAAAATTC
GCGTTAAATTTTTGTTAAATCAGCTCATTTTTTAACCAATAGACCGAAATCGGCAAAATCCCTTATAAAT
CAAAAGAATAGCCCGAGATAGAGT
[37 nt withheld, positions 6863-6899]
AAAGAACGTGGACTCCAACGTCAAAGG
[96 nt withheld, positions 6927-7022]
