LOCUS       Exported 684 bp ds-DNA linear SYN 17-MAY-2021
DEFINITION  AAV expression of humanized ChR2(H134R) fused to mCherry driven by
            CaMKIIa promoter for optogenetic activation.
ACCESSION   .
VERSION     .
KEYWORDS    pAAV-CaMKIIa-hChR2(H134R)-mCherry
SOURCE      synthetic DNA construct
  ORGANISM  synthetic DNA construct
REFERENCE   1 (bases 1 to 684)
  TITLE     hChR2 plasmids
REFERENCE   2 (bases 1 to 684)
  AUTHORS   .
  TITLE     Direct Submission
  JOURNAL   Exported May 17, 2021 from SnapGene Server 1.1.58
            http://www.snapgene.com
FEATURES             Location/Qualifiers
     source          1..684
                     /organism="synthetic DNA construct"
                     /mol_type="other DNA"
     regulatory      428..437
                     /regulatory_class="other"
                     /note="vertebrate consensus sequence for strong initiation
                     of translation (Kozak, 1987)"
ORIGIN
        1 tcgttgctca ggccggtgag gttgctcagg cggataagga tgacaggaca agtgagcagc
       61 cactctgcat agcgcagcca ctgcacccgg tgtcctgtgg caaggtagag catagaggga
      121 ttcttaaact caaaaaagaa ctcgagaatc accttaacca tttcaatggc gcacacatag
      181 atctcctccc agccgcatgt agatttccag gtttggtagg catagaacat cagcagcaaa
      241 atgctgaatc ctgctgcaag ccactgcagg acatttgacg cggtctgagc gccgttcgtg
      301 ccgcgagatt caatccatcc ggcacagtaa cattgatcct cagggaccag gacggacccg
      361 ttcaccacca caggattagt aacgaacaaa agttcgcgtc cgacggcaga caaagcgccg
      421 ccatagtcca tggtggccta ccggtacccg gggatccggt accgctctag agctgccccc
      481 agaactaggg gccactcgcc tgcccgtgct cctgagtgca aacggagaac cggcttgact
      541 gacgagcttg gggcttctga gcagggcact gtggctgctc acagcctcgc gagccttcgt
      601 cagcatccag gtccccatgg caaccacctc cgaaacgccc tgttcccgtt gccccggtaa
      661 ctgcctcccc aacacctgcc tgcc
//
