>Addgene plasmid #26975 | pAAV-CaMKIIa-hChR2(H134R)-mCherry | addgene partial sequence | sequence record 33294 | 26975 with pBR322ori-F
CTGACTTGAGCGTCGATTTTTGTGATGCTCGTCAGGGGGGCGGAGCCTATGGAAAAACGCCAGCAACGCG
GCCTTTTTACGGTTCCTGGCCTTTTGCTGGCCTTTTGCTCACATGTCCTGCAGGCAGCTGCGCGCTCGCT
CG
