>Addgene plasmid #26975 | pAAV-CaMKIIa-hChR2(H134R)-mCherry | addgene partial sequence | sequence record 33295 | 26975 with mCherry-R
CCTCGCCCTCGATCTCGAACTCGTGGCCGTTCACGGAGCCCTCCATGTGCACCTTGAAGCGCATGAACTC
CTTGATGATGGCCATGTTATCCTCCTCGCCCTTGCTCACGGCGGCCGCTGGCACGGCTCCGGCCTCGGCT
TCGTCTTCGACGAGAGTCTCGACCTCGATCTCCGTTCCGCCGATGTTCAGTTTGGTGGTTTTGCGGATAT
CTCCGTGAATCAATATGTGCTCGTGGATCAGGACGCGCAGGTAGTGTCCCAACAACCCCCAACAATTTTT
ACTCATCAGATCAATAATCGTGTGACCTACGGTGGAGCCATAGACGCTCAGGACGCCAAAACCTTCGGGC
CCCAAAATGAAGAGAATTGGGAACATACCCCAGCTCACGAAAAACAGCCATGCCATGCCGGTCACGACCT
GGCGGCACCGACCCTTTGGCACAGTATGATAACCCTCGATATATGCTTTGGCGGCGTGAAAAAATGTGTT
CGCGCCATAGCACAATCCAAGACAAAAGAAGATGACTTTAACATAGCCGGTTGCCATGGCGCTGGTAGCC
CCCCACACGATAGTCCCGATGTCTGAGACAAGGAGTCCCATGGTTCTCCTGCTGTAGTCGTTGCTCAGGC
CGGTGAGGTTGCTCAGGCGGATAAGGATGACAGGACAAGTGAGCAGCCACTCTGCATAGCGCAGCCACTG
CACCCGGTGTCCTGTGGCAAGGTAGAGCATAGAGGGATTCTTAAACTCAAAAAAGAACTCGAGAATCACC
TTAACCATTTCAATGGCGCACACATAGATCTCCTCCCAGCCGCATGTAGATTTCCAGGTTTGGTAGGCAT
AGAACATCAGCAGCAAAATGCTGAATCCTGCTGCAAGCCACTGCAGGACATTTGACGCGGTCTGAGCGCC
GTTCGTGCCGCGAGATTCAATCCATCCGGCACAGT
